>Addgene plasmid #103556 | LSB-hsa-miR-487b-5p | depositor full sequence | sequence record 196160 | Full Sequence
AATTGAGGGGATAACGCAGGAAAGAACATGTGAGCAAAAGGCCAGCAAAAGGCCAGGAACCGTAAAAAGG
CCGCGTTGCTGGCGTTTTTCCATAGGCTCCGCCCCCCTGACGAGCATCACAAAAATCGACGCTCAAGTCA
GAGGTGGCGAAACCCGACAGGACTATAAAGATACCAGGCGTTTCCCCCTGGAAGCTCCCTCGTGCGCTCT
CCTGTTCCGACCCTGCCGCTTACCGGATACCTGTCCGCCTTTCTCCCTTCGGGAAGCGTGGCGCTTTCTC
ATAGCTCACGCTGTAGGTATCTCAGTTCGGTGTAGGTCGTTCGCTCCAAGCTGGGCTGTGTGCACGAACC
CCCCGTTCAGCCCGACCGCTGCGCCTTATCCGGTAACTATCGTCTTGAGTCCAACCCGGTAAGACACGAC
TTATCGCCACTGGCAGCAGCCACTGGTAACAGGATTAGCAGAGCGAGGTATGTAGGCGGTGCTACAGAGT
TCTTGAAGTGGTGGCCTAACTACGGCTACACTAGAAGAACAGTATTTGGTATCTGCGCTCTGCTGAAGCC
AGTTACCTTCGGAAAAAGAGTTGGTAGCTCTTGATCCGGCAAACAAACCACCGCTGGTAGCGGTGGTTTT
TTTGTTTGCAAGCAGCAGATTACGCGCAGAAAAAAAGGATCTCAAGAAGATCCTTTGATCTTTTCTACGG
GGTCTGACGCTCAGTGGAACGAAAACTCACGTTAAGGGATTTTGGTCATGAGATTATCAAAAAGGATCTT
CACCTAGATCCTTTTAAATTAAAAATGAAGTTTTAAATCAATCTAAAGTATATATGAGTAAACTTGGTCT
GACAGTTACCAATGCTTAATCAGTGAGGCACCTATCTCAGCGATCTGTCTATTTCGTTCATCCATAGTTG
CCTGACTCCCCGTCGTGTAGATAACTACGATACGGGAGGGCTTACCATCTGGCCCCAGTGCTGCAATGAT
ACCGCGAGAACCACGCTCACCGGCTCCAGATTTATCAGCAATAAACCAGCCAGCCGGAAGGGCCGAGCGC
AGAAGTGGTCCTGCAACTTTATCCGCCTCCATCCAGTCTATTAATTGTTGCCGGGAAGCTAGAGTAAGTA
GTTCGCCAGTTAATAGTTTGCGCAACGTTGTTGCCATTGCTACAGGCATCGTGGTGTCACGCTCGTCGTT
TGGTATGGCTTCATTCAGCTCCGGTTCCCAACGATCAAGGCGAGTTACATGATCCCCCATGTTGTGCAAA
AAAGCGGTTAGCTCCTTCGGTCCTCCGATCGTTGTCAGAAGTAAGTTGGCCGCAGTGTTATCACTCATGG
TTATGGCAGCACTGCATAATTCTCTTACTGTCATGCCATCCGTAAGATGCTTTTCTGTGACTGGTGAGTA
CTCAACCAAGTCATTCTGAGAATAGTGTATGCGGCGACCGAGTTGCTCTTGCCCGGCGTCAATACGGGAT
AATACCGCGCCACATAGCAGAACTTTAAAAGTGCTCATCATTGGAAAACGTTCTTCGGGGCGAAAACTCT
CAAGGATCTTACCGCTGTTGAGATCCAGTTCGATGTAACCCACTCGTGCACCCAACTGATCTTCAGCATC
TTTTACTTTCACCAGCGTTTCTGGGTGAGCAAAAACAGGAAGGCAAAATGCCGCAAAAAAGGGAATAAGG
GCGACACGGAAATGTTGAATACTCATACTCTTCCTTTTTCAATATTATTGAAGCATTTATCAGGGTTATT
GTCTCATGAGCGGATACATATTTGAATGTAGCTCCGAATTTCTCGAGGGCTTGTCGACGACGGCGGTCTC
CGTCGTCAGGATCATGAATTCGACCCGCCTGCCACCATGACCGAGTACAAGCCCACGGTGCGCCTCGCCA
CCCGCGACGACGTCCCCCGGGCCGTACGCACCCTCGCCGCCGCGTTCGCCGACTACCCCGCCACGCGCCA
CACCGTCGACCCGGACCGCCACATCGAGCGGGTCACCGAGCTGCAAGAACTCTTCCTCACGCGCGTCGGG
CTCGACATCGGCAAGGTGTGGGTCGCGGACGACGGCGCCGCGGTGGCGGTCTGGACCACGCCGGAGAGCG
TCGAAGCGGGGGCGGTGTTCGCCGAGATCGGCCCGCGCATGGCCGAGTTGAGCGGTTCCCGGCTGGCCGC
GCAGCAACAGATGGAAGGCCTCCTGGCGCCGCACCGGCCCAAGGAGCCCGCGTGGTTCCTGGCCACCGTC
GGCGTCTCGCCCGACCACCAGGGCAAGGGTCTGGGCAGCGCCGTCGTGCTCCCCGGAGTGGAGGCGGCCG
AGCGCGCCGGGGTGCCCGCCTTCCTGGAGACATCCGCGCCCCGCAACCTCCCCTTCTACGAGCGGCTCGG
CTTCACCGTCACCGCCGACGTCGAGGTGCCCGAAGGACCGCGCACCTGGTGCATGACCCGCAAGCCCGGT
GCCTGATACGCGTGAATTCACTCCTCAGGTGCAGGCTGCCTATCAGAAGGTGGTGGCTGGTGTGGCCAAT
GCCCTGGCTCACAAATACCACTGAGATCTTTTTCCCTCTGCCAAAAATTATGGGGACATCATGAAGCCCC
TTGAGCATCTGACTTCTGGCTAATAAAGGAAATTTATTTTCATTGCAATAGTGTGTTGGAATTTTTTGTG
TCTCTCACTCGGAAGGACATATGGGAGGGCAAATCATTTAAAACATCAGAATGAGTATTTGGTTTAGAGT
TTGGCAACATATGCCCATATGCTGGCTGCCATGAACAAAGGTTGGCTATAAAGAGGTCATCAGTATATGA
AACAGCCCCCTGCTGTCCATTCCTTATTCCATAGAAAAGCCTTGACTTGAGGTTAGATTTTTTTTATATT
TTGTTTTGTGTTATTTTTTTCTTTAACATCCCTAAAATTTTCCTTACATGTTTTACTAGCCAGATTTTTC
CTCCTCTCCTGACTACTCCCAGTCATAGCTGTCCCTCTTCTCTTATGGAGATCCCTCGACCTGCAGCCCA
AGCTTGAATTCTCTAGAATTACCCTGTTATCCCTATGCTTGGTTTACCGAGCTCTTATTGGTTTTCAAAC
TTCATTGACTGTGCCCAACGCGCCTGGGAGCTCACGGGGACAGCCCCCCCCCAAAGCCCCCAGGGATGTA
ATTACGTCCCTCCCCCGCTAGGGGGCAGCAGCGAGCCGCCCGGGGCTCCGCTCCGGTCCGGCGCTCCCCC
CGCATCCCCGAGCCGGCAGCGTGCGGGGACAGCCCGGGCACGGGGAAGGTGGCACGGGATCGCTTTCCTC
TGAACGCTTCTCGCTGCTCTTTGAGCCTGCAGACACCTGGGGGGATACGGGGAAAAAGCTAGGCTGAAAG
ACCGGTTCTTAGAATGACACGCGCCTGGGAGCTCACGGGGACAGCCCCCCCCCAAAGCCCCCAGGGATGT
AATTACGTCCCTCCCCCGCTAGGGGGCAGCAGCGAGCCGCCCGGGGCTCCGCTCCGGTCCGGCGCTCCCC
CCGCATCCCCGAGCCGGCAGCGTGCGGGGACAGCCCGGGCACGGGGAAGGTGGCACGGGATCGCTTTCCT
CTGAACGCTTCTCGCTGCTCTTTGAGCCTGCAGACACCTGGGGGGATACGGGGAAAAAGCTAACTTCTGA
GACGACAACTTTGTATAGAAAAGTTGGCTCCGAATTCGCCCTTGACAGCAGAGATCCAGTTTGGTTAATT
AATTGGCTCCGGTGCCCGTCAGTGGGCAGAGCGCACATCGCCCACAGTCCCCGAGAAGTTGTGGGGAGGG
GTCGGCAATTGAACCGGTGCCTAGAGAAGGTGGCGCGGGGTAAACTGGGAAAGTGATGTCGTGTACTGGC
TCCGCCTTTTTCCCGAGGGTGGGGGAGAACCGTATATAAGTGCAGTAGTCGCCGTGAACGTTCTTTTTCG
CAACGGGTTTGCCGCCAGAACACAGGTAAGTGCCGTGTGTGGTTCCCGCGGGCCTGGCCTCTTTACGGGT
TATGGCCCTTGCGTGCCTTGAATTACTTCCACCTGGCTGCAGTACGTGATTCTTGATCCCGAGCTTCGGG
TTGGAAGTGGGTGGGAGAGTTCGAGGCCTTGCGCTTAAGGAGCCCCTTCGCCTCGTGCTTGAGTTGAGGC
CTGGCCTGGGCGCTGGGGCCGCCGCGTGCGAATCTGGTGGCACCTTCGCGCCTGTCTCGCTGCTTTCGAT
AAGTCTCTAGCCATTTAAAATTTTTGATGACCTGCTGCGACGCTTTTTTTCTGGCAAGATAGTCTTGTAA
ATGCGGGCCAAGATCTGCACACTGGTATTTCGGTTTTTGGGGCCGCGGGCGGCGACGGGGCCCGTGCGTC
CCAGCGCACATGTTCGGCGAGGCGGGGCCTGCGAGCGCGGCCACCGAGAATCGGACGGGGGTAGTCTCAA
GCTGGCCGGCCTGCTCTGGTGCCTGGCCTCGCGCCGCCGTGTATCGCCCCGCCCTGGGCGGCAAGGCTGG
CCCGGTCGGCACCAGTTGCGTGAGCGGAAAGATGGCCGCTTCCCGGCCCTGCTGCAGGGAGCTCAAAATG
GAGGACGCGGCGCTCGGGAGAGCGGGCGGGTGAGTCACCCACACAAAGGAAAAGGGCCTTTCCGTCCTCA
GCCGTCGCTTCATGTGACTCCACGGAGTACCGGGCGCCGTCCAGGCACCTCGATTAGTTCTCGAGCTTTT
GGAGTACGTCGTCTTTAGGTTGGGGGGAGGGGTTTTATGCGATGGAGTTTCCCCACACTGAGTGGGTGGA
GACTGAAGTTAGGCCAGCTTGGCACTTGATGTAATTCTCCTTGGAATTTGCCCTTTTTGAGTTTGGATCT
TGGTTCATTCTCAAGCCTCAGACAGTGGTTCAAAGTTTTTTTCTTCCATTTCAGGTGTCGTGAGAAGGGC
GAATTCGACCCAAGTTTGTACAAAAAAGCAGGCTGGATCCAGGTGCCACCATGGTGAGCGAGCTGATTAA
GGAGAACATGCACATGAAGCTGTACATGGAGGGCACCGTGAACAACCACCACTTCAAGTGCACATCCGAG
GGCGAAGGCAAGCCCTACGAGGGCACCCAGACCATGAGAATCAAGGCGGTCGAGGGCGGCCCTCTCCCCT
TCGCCTTCGACATCCTGGCTACCAGCTTCATGTACGGCAGCAAAACCTTCATCAACCACACCCAGGGCAT
CCCCGACTTCTTTAAGCAGTCCTTCCCCGAGGGCTTCACATGGGAGAGAGTCACCACATACGAAGATGGG
GGCGTGCTGACCGCTACCCAGGACACCAGCCTCCAGGACGGCTGCCTCATCTACAACGTCAAGATCAGAG
GGGTGAACTTCCCATCCAACGGCCCTGTGATGCAGAAGAAAACACTCGGCTGGGAGGCCTCCACCGAGAC
ACTGTACCCCGCTGACGGCGGCCTGGAAGGCAGAGCCGACATGGCCCTGAAGCTCGTGGGCGGGGGCCAC
CTGATCTGCAACCTTAAGACCACATACAGATCCAAGAAACCCGCTAAGAACCTCAAGATGCCCGGCGTCT
ACTATGTGGACAGGAGACTGGAAAGAATCAAGGAGGCCGACAAAGAGACATACGTCGAGCAGCACGAGGT
GGCTGTGGCCAGATACTGCGACCTCCCTAGCAAACTGGGGCACAAACTTAATTGAGAATTCTACCACCCA
GCTTTCTTGTACAAAGTGGTACGTCTCAAGACCAGAGGTCTCTGCTTCAGCCGATCGAACAGGACAGGGA
TAACCACCGAACAGGACAGGGATAACCACCGAACAGGACAGGGATAACCACCGAACAGGACAGGGATAAC
CACCAACCAGAAGAGACCTGTGCTTCACTCCTCAGGTGCAGGCTGCCTATCAGAAGGTGGTGGCTGGTGT
GGCCAATGCCCTGGCTCACAAATACCACTGAGATCTTTTTCCCTCTGCCAAAAATTATGGGGACATCATG
AAGCCCCTTGAGCATCTGACTTCTGGCTAATAAAGGAAATTTATTTTCATTGCAATAGTGTGTTGGAATT
TTTTGTGTCTCTCACTCGGAAGGACATATGGGAGGGCAAATCATTTAAAACATCAGAATGAGTATTTGGT
TTAGAGTTTGGCAACATATGCCCATATGCTGGCTGCCATGAACAAAGGTTGGCTATAAAGAGGTCATCAG
TATATGAAACAGCCCCCTGCTGTCCATTCCTTATTCCATAGAAAAGCCTTGACTTGAGGTTAGATTTTTT
TTATATTTTGTTTTGTGTTATTTTTTTCTTTAACATCCCTAAAATTTTCCTTACATGTTTTACTAGCCAG
ATTTTTCCTCCTCTCCTGACTACTCCCAGTCATAGCTGTCCCTCTTCTCTTATGGAGATCCCGAGCGGTG
CGTTTTTATGCTTGTAGTATTGTATAATGTTTTTAAGATCCAAGCTTCTGACCTCTTCTCTTCCTCCCAC
AGGGCCTCGAGACAATTGCATCGATGGTACCAGTGAAAGTCTGCAATGAATTCGAGTTGGCGCGCCTGTC
ATTCTAAATCTCTCTTTCAGCCTAAAGCTTTTTCCCCGTATCCCCCCAGGTGTCTGCAGGCTCAAAGAGC
AGCGAGAAGCGTTCAGAGGAAAGCGATCCCGTGCCACCTTCCCCGTGCCCGGGCTGTCCCCGCACGCTGC
CGGCTCGGGGATGCGGGGGGAGCGCCGGACCGGAGCGGAGCCCCGGGCGGCTCGCTGCTGCCCCCTAGCG
GGGGAGGGACGTAATTACATCCCTGGGGGCTTTGGGAGGGGGCTGTCCCCGTGAGCTCCCAGGCGCGCCT
GTCATTCTAAATCTCTCTTTCAGCCTAAAGCTTTTTCCCCGTATCCCCCCAGGTGTCTGCAGGCTCAAAG
AGCAGCGAGAAGCGTTCAGAGGAAAGCGATCCCGTGCCACCTTCCCCGTGCCCGGGCTGTCCCCGCACGC
TGCCGGCTCGGGGATGCGGGGGGAGCGCCGGACCGGAGCGGAGCCCCGGGCGGCTCGCTGCTGCCCCCTA
GCGGGGGAGGGACGTAATTACATCCCTGGGGGCTTTGGGGGGGGGCTGTCCCCGTGAGCTCCCAGGCGCG
CCAACTCGGTACCGTATCGATGTCGACGTTAACGCTAGTGATATCAACTTTGTATAGAAAAGTTGGCTCC
GAATTCGCCCTTGACAGCAGAGATCCAGTTTGGTTAATTAATTGGCTCCGGTGCCCGTCAGTGGGCAGAG
CGCACATCGCCCACAGTCCCCGAGAAGTTGTGGGGAGGGGTCGGCAATTGAACCGGTGCCTAGAGAAGGT
GGCGCGGGGTAAACTGGGAAAGTGATGTCGTGTACTGGCTCCGCCTTTTTCCCGAGGGTGGGGGAGAACC
GTATATAAGTGCAGTAGTCGCCGTGAACGTTCTTTTTCGCAACGGGTTTGCCGCCAGAACACAGGTAAGT
GCCGTGTGTGGTTCCCGCGGGCCTGGCCTCTTTACGGGTTATGGCCCTTGCGTGCCTTGAATTACTTCCA
CCTGGCTGCAGTACGTGATTCTTGATCCCGAGCTTCGGGTTGGAAGTGGGTGGGAGAGTTCGAGGCCTTG
CGCTTAAGGAGCCCCTTCGCCTCGTGCTTGAGTTGAGGCCTGGCCTGGGCGCTGGGGCCGCCGCGTGCGA
ATCTGGTGGCACCTTCGCGCCTGTCTCGCTGCTTTCGATAAGTCTCTAGCCATTTAAAATTTTTGATGAC
CTGCTGCGACGCTTTTTTTCTGGCAAGATAGTCTTGTAAATGCGGGCCAAGATCTGCACACTGGTATTTC
GGTTTTTGGGGCCGCGGGCGGCGACGGGGCCCGTGCGTCCCAGCGCACATGTTCGGCGAGGCGGGGCCTG
CGAGCGCGGCCACCGAGAATCGGACGGGGGTAGTCTCAAGCTGGCCGGCCTGCTCTGGTGCCTGGCCTCG
CGCCGCCGTGTATCGCCCCGCCCTGGGCGGCAAGGCTGGCCCGGTCGGCACCAGTTGCGTGAGCGGAAAG
ATGGCCGCTTCCCGGCCCTGCTGCAGGGAGCTCAAAATGGAGGACGCGGCGCTCGGGAGAGCGGGCGGGT
GAGTCACCCACACAAAGGAAAAGGGCCTTTCCGTCCTCAGCCGTCGCTTCATGTGACTCCACGGAGTACC
GGGCGCCGTCCAGGCACCTCGATTAGTTCTCGAGCTTTTGGAGTACGTCGTCTTTAGGTTGGGGGGAGGG
GTTTTATGCGATGGAGTTTCCCCACACTGAGTGGGTGGAGACTGAAGTTAGGCCAGCTTGGCACTTGATG
TAATTCTCCTTGGAATTTGCCCTTTTTGAGTTTGGATCTTGGTTCATTCTCAAGCCTCAGACAGTGGTTC
AAAGTTTTTTTCTTCCATTTCAGGTGTCGTGAGAAGGGCGAATTCGACCCAAGTTTGTACAAAAAAGCAG
GCTCGCCACCATGGTGAGCAAGGGCGAGGAGCTGTTCACCGGGGTGGTGCCCATCCTGGTCGAGCTGGAC
GGCGACGTAAACGGCCACAAGTTCAGCGTGAGGGGCGAGGGCGAGGGCGATGCCACCAACGGCAAGCTGA
CCCTGAAGTTCATCTGCACCACCGGCAAGCTGCCCGTGCCCTGGCCCACCCTCGTGACCACCCTGAGCCA
CGGCGTGCAGTGCTTCGCCCGCTACCCCGACCACATGAAGCAGCACGACTTCTTCAAGTCCGCCATGCCC
GAAGGCTACGTCCAGGAGCGCACCATCTTCTTCAAGGACGACGGCACCTACAAGACCCGCGCCGAGGTGA
AGTTCGAGGGCGACACCCTAGTGAACCGCATCGAGCTGAAGGGCGTCGACTTCAAGGAGGACGGCAACAT
CCTGGGGCACAAGCTGGAGTACAACTTCAACAGCCACAACATCTATATCATGGCCGTCAAGCAGAAGAAC
GGCATCAAGGTGAACTTCAAGATCCGCCACAACGTGGAGGACGGCAGCGTGCAGCTCGCCGACCACTACC
AGCAGAACACCCCCATCGGCGACGGCCCCGTGCTGCTGCCCGACAGCCACTACCTGAGCACCCAGTCCGT
GCTGAGCAAAGACCCCAACGAGAAGCGCGATCACATGGTCCTGCTGGAGTTCCGCACCGCCGCCGGGATC
ACTCTCGGCATGGACGAGCTGTACAAGTAATACCACCCAGCTTTCTTGTACAAAGTGGTACGCGTGAATT
CACTCCTCAGGTGCAGGCTGCCTATCAGAAGGTGGTGGCTGGTGTGGCCAATGCCCTGGCTCACAAATAC
CACTGAGATCTTTTTCCCTCTGCCAAAAATTATGGGGACATCATGAAGCCCCTTGAGCATCTGACTTCTG
GCTAATAAAGGAAATTTATTTTCATTGCAATAGTGTGTTGGAATTTTTTGTGTCTCTCACTCGGAAGGAC
ATATGGGAGGGCAAATCATTTAAAACATCAGAATGAGTATTTGGTTTAGAGTTTGGCAACATATGCCCAT
ATGCTGGCTGCCATGAACAAAGGTTGGCTATAAAGAGGTCATCAGTATATGAAACAGCCCCCTGCTGTCC
ATTCCTTATTCCATAGAAAAGCCTTGACTTGAGGTTAGATTTTTTTTATATTTTGTTTTGTGTTATTTTT
TTCTTTAACATCCCTAAAATTTTCCTTACATGTTTTACTAGCCAGATTTTTCCTCCTCTCCTGACTACTC
CCAGTCATAGCTGTCCCTCTTCTCTTATGGAGATCCCTCGACCTGCAGCCCAAGCTTGGCGTAATCATGG
TCATAGCTGTTTCCTGTGTGAAATTGTTATCCGCTCACAATTCCACACAACATACGAGCCGGAAGCATAA
AGTGTAAAGCCTGGGGTGCCTAATGAGTGAGCTAACTCACATTAATTGCGTTGCGCTCACTGCCCGCTTT
CCAGTCGGGAAACCTGTCGTGCCAGCGGATCGACAGTACTAAGCTTGGTCTAATACCCAATCTCTCGTCT
TATCCAGATGTTTTATACGCCTCTGGCCCGTGTCTCAAAATCTCTGATGTTACATTGCACAAGATAAAAT
AATATCATCATGAACAATAAAACTGTCTGCTTACATAAACAGTAATACAAGGGGTGTTATGAGCCATATT
CAACGGGAAACGTCGAGGCCGCGATTAAATTCCAACATGGATGCTGATTTATATGGGTATAAATGGGCTC
GCGATAATGTCGGGCAATCAGGTGCGACAATCTATCGCTTGTATGGGAAGCCCGATGCGCCAGAGTTGTT
TCTGAAACATGGCAAAGGTAGCGTTGCCAATGATGTTACAGATGAGATGGTCAGACTAAACTGGCTGACG
GAATTTATGCCTCTTCCGACCATCAAGCATTTTATCCGTACTCCTGATGATGCATGGTTACTCACCACTG
CGATCCCCGGAAAAACAGCATTCCAGGTATTAGAAGAATATCCTGATTCAGGTGAAAATATTGTTGATGC
GCTGGCAGTGTTCCTGCGCCGGTTGCATTCGATTCCTGTTTGTAATTGTCCTTTTAACAGCGATCGCGTA
TTTCGTCTCGCTCAGGCGCAATCACGAATGAATAACGGTTTGGTTGATGCGAGTGATTTTGATGACGAGC
GTAATGGCTGGCCTGTTGAACAAGTCTGGAAAGAAATGCATAAACTTTTGCCATTCTCACCGGATTCAGT
CGTCACTCATGGTGATTTCTCACTTGATAACCTTATTTTTGACGAGGGGAAATTAATAGGTTGTATTGAT
GTTGGACGAGTCGGAATCGCAGACCGATACCAGGATCTTGCCATCCTATGGAACTGCCTCGGTGAGTTTT
CTCCTTCATTACAGAAACGGCTTTTTCAAAAATATGGTATTGATAATCCTGATATGAATAAATTGCAGTT
TCATTTGATGCTCGATGAGTTTTTCTAATCAGAATTGGTTAATTGGTTGTAACACTGGCAGAGCATTACG
CTGACTTGACGGGACGGCGCAAGCTCATGACCAAAATCCCTTAACGTGAGTTACGCGTCGTTCCACTGAG
CGTCAGAGGTATCACTAGTATTACAGAGGTAAGTTATAACAGTCGCCTAACCC
Features (pLannotate 1.2.2; 28 found; start..end, strand, type, name):
     87..675     -  rep_origin     ori: high-copy-number ColE1/pMB1/pBR322/pUC origin of replication
    846..1706    -  CDS            AmpR: β-lactamase; bla; confers resistance to ampicillin, carbenicillin, and related antibiotics
   1707..1778    -  promoter       AmpR promoter: bla
   1857..2456    +  CDS            PuroR: puromycin N-acetyltransferase; pac from Streptomyces alboniger; confers resistance to puromycin
   2461..2541    +  CDS            HBB (fragment): HBB_PONPY - Experimental evidence at transcript level: Swiss-Prot protein existence level 2. Involved in oxygen transport from the lung to the various peripheral tissues. From Pongo pygmaeus (Bornean orangutan).
   2612..2667    +  polyA_signal   β-globin poly(A) signal: rabbit β-globin polyadenylation signal (Gil and Proudfoot, 1987)
   3646..3666    +  protein_bind   attB4: mutant version of attB; core recombination site for the Gateway® BP reaction BP Clonase™
   3734..3945    +  promoter       EF-1α core promoter: core promoter for human elongation factor EF-1α
   3946..4884    +  intron         EF-1α intron A: intron upstream of the start codon of human EF-1α
   4911..4931    +  protein_bind   attB1: mutant version of attB; core recombination site for the Gateway® BP reaction BP Clonase™
   4951..5646    +  CDS            mKate2: mKate2 is a basic (constitutively fluorescent) red fluorescent protein published in 2009, derived from Entacmaea quadricolor. It is reported to be a rapidly-maturing monomer with moderate acid sensitivity.
   5666..5690    -  protein_bind   attB2: mutant version of attB; recombination site for the Gateway® BP reaction BP Clonase™
   5834..5908    +  CDS            HBB (fragment): HBB_PONPY - Experimental evidence at transcript level: Swiss-Prot protein existence level 2. Involved in oxygen transport from the lung to the various peripheral tissues. From Pongo pygmaeus (Bornean orangutan).
   5979..6034    +  polyA_signal   β-globin poly(A) signal: rabbit β-globin polyadenylation signal (Gil and Proudfoot, 1987)
   6418..6443    +  misc_feature   SA: splice acceptor site
   7115..7135    +  protein_bind   attB4: mutant version of attB; core recombination site for the Gateway® BP reaction BP Clonase™
   7203..7414    +  promoter       EF-1α core promoter: core promoter for human elongation factor EF-1α
   7415..8353    +  intron         EF-1α intron A: intron upstream of the start codon of human EF-1α
   8380..8400    +  protein_bind   attB1: mutant version of attB; core recombination site for the Gateway® BP reaction BP Clonase™
   8411..9127    +  CDS            EBFP2: EBFP2 is a basic (constitutively fluorescent) blue fluorescent protein published in 2007, derived from Aequorea victoria. It is reported to be a rapidly-maturing monomer with moderate acid sensitivity.
   9135..9159    -  protein_bind   attB2: mutant version of attB; recombination site for the Gateway® BP reaction BP Clonase™
   9163..9243    +  CDS            HBB (fragment): HBB_PONPY - Experimental evidence at transcript level: Swiss-Prot protein existence level 2. Involved in oxygen transport from the lung to the various peripheral tissues. From Pongo pygmaeus (Bornean orangutan).
   9314..9369    +  polyA_signal   β-globin poly(A) signal: rabbit β-globin polyadenylation signal (Gil and Proudfoot, 1987)
   9752..9774    -  protein_bind   lac operator (fragment): The lac repressor binds to the lac operator to inhibit transcription in E. coli. This inhibition can be relieved by adding lactose or isopropyl-β-D-thiogalactopyranoside (IPTG). lac repressor encoded by lacI
   9778..9808    -  promoter       lac promoter: promoter for the E. coli lac operon
   9823..9844    -  protein_bind   CAP binding site: CAP binding activates transcription in the presence of cAMP. E. coli catabolite activator protein
   9857..9896    -  CDS            lacI (fragment): lac repressor; lacI; The lac repressor binds to the lac operator to inhibit transcription in E. coli. This inhibition can be relieved by adding lactose or isopropyl-β-D-thiogalactopyranoside (IPTG).
  10069..10878   +  CDS            KanR: aminoglycoside phosphotransferase; aph(3')-Ia; confers resistance to kanamycin in bacteria or G418 (Geneticin®) in eukaryotes
