[The description below was written by a language model from this plasmid's Addgene catalogue record and pLannotate feature annotations shown in this document.]
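Description:
LSB-hsa-miR-487b-5p is a mammalian expression, synthetic-biology plasmid of about 11 kb built on the Low Sensor Backbone (LSB). It reports the activity of the human microRNA hsa-miR-487b-5p through a two-colour fluorescence readout. It is propagated in E. coli from a high-copy ColE1/pUC-type origin and carries both β-lactamase (ampicillin) and aminoglycoside phosphotransferase (kanamycin) markers, and the record lists dual selection. A remnant of the lac promoter/operator region is also annotated in the bacterial portion.

The payload consists of two parallel transcription units. Each is driven by the human EF-1α core promoter with its intron A and terminated by a rabbit β-globin 3′ region and poly(A) signal. Gateway attB4, attB1 and attB2 scars flank the promoter and coding modules, reflecting modular assembly of these units, and the record gives Gibson cloning as the method for the insert. One unit encodes the red fluorescent protein mKate2 and, according to the catalogue entry, has the miR-487b-5p target in its 3′ UTR. The target is not separately annotated in the feature table but would fall in the unannotated stretch between the mKate2 cassette and its β-globin sequence. The second unit expresses EBFP2 without a target and serves as an internal reference. Repression of mKate2 relative to EBFP2 therefore measures miRNA activity independently of plasmid dose.

A puromycin N-acetyltransferase gene with a third β-globin poly(A) is also present for selection in mammalian cells, though no dedicated promoter for it is annotated. The depositor notes that the repeated poly(A) element makes the plasmid inherently unstable. Small insertions flanking the puromycin coding region also differ between the physical plasmid and the deposited sequence, and these do not impair puromycin selection.
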