Addgene plasmid #103556: LSB-hsa-miR-487b-5p
Purpose: Used to sense miRNA activity using fluorescence based tools. hsa-miR-487b-5p target in 3' UTR of of mKate. miRNA activity can be measured by the repression of mKate2 relative to EBFP2 fluorescent proteins . Plasmid is inherently unstable; please see Depositor Comments
Depositing lab: Ron Weiss. Depositing organization: Massachusetts Institute of Technology. Publication: A mixed antagonistic/synergistic miRNA repression model enables accurate predictions of multi-input miRNA sensor activity. Gam JJ, Babb J, Weiss R. Nat Commun. 2018 Jun 22;9(1):2430. doi: 10.1038/s41467-018-04575-0. PubMed 29934631.
Backbone
  Vector backbone: Low Sensor Backbone (LSB)
  Vector type: Mammalian Expression, Synthetic Biology
Growth in bacteria
  Bacterial resistance: Ampicillin and Kanamycin, 100 & 50 μg/mL
  Growth temperature: 30°C
  Growth strain: NEB Stable
  Copy number: High Copy
Gene/Insert
  Gene/Insert name: hsa-miR-487b-5p target
  Species: H. sapiens (human)
  Entrez Gene: MIR487B (a.k.a. MIRN487B, mir-487b)
  Promoter: EF-1a
  Cloning method: Gibson Cloning
Terms and licenses: Academic/Nonprofit Terms; Industry Terms: Not Available to Industry
Depositor comments: Please note that this plasmid is inherently unstable due to a repeating poly A element. We recommend performing a diagnostic digest on multiple colonies upon receipt. The depositors would like to note the presence of several discrepancies between the depositor sequence and physical plasmid sequence. In particular, the sequences upstream and downstream of the puromycin coding region have 10 bp insertions which do not affect the ability to perform puromycin selection. The sequences for those regions within the physical plasmids are as follows: Upstream of Puro: GAATTCGACCGCCTGTCTCAAGGTGCCACC; Downstream of Puro: GCTTTGAGACTACGCGTGAATTCACTCCTC. Please contact if you are interested in this plasmid prior to placing an order.
How to cite: LSB-hsa-miR-487b-5p was a gift from Ron Weiss (Addgene plasmid # 103556 ; http://n2t.net/addgene:103556 ; RRID:Addgene_103556)
