>Addgene plasmid #103556 | LSB-hsa-miR-487b-5p | depositor partial sequence | sequence record 196161 | hsa-miR-487b-5p target
CGAACAGGACAGGGATAACCAC
